>Addgene plasmid #233261 | mNG-PH-CYTH3-2G | addgene full sequence | sequence record 465546 | Addgene NGS Result
TTTACTACTTTATATTTATATAATTCACTTCTCCAATTGTCCCTCATATCTCCTCCTCCAGGTCTGAAGA
TCAGCGGCCGCTTGCTGTGCGGTGGTCTTACTTTTGTTTTGCTCTTCCTCTATCTTGTCTAAAGCTTCCT
TGGTGTCTTTTATCTCTATCCTTTGATGCACACAATAGAGGGTTGCTACTGTATTATATAATGATCTAAG
TTCTTCTGATCCTGTCTGAAGGGATGGTTGTAGCTGTCCCAGTATTTGTCTACAGCCTTCTGATGTTTCT
AACAGGCCAGGATTAACTGCGAATCGTTCTAGCTCCCTGCTTGCCCATACTATATGTTTTAATTTATATT
TTTTCTTTCCCCCTGGCCTTAACCGAATTTTTTCCCATCGCGATCTAATTCTCCCCCGCTTAATACTGAC
GCTCTCGCACCCATCTCTCTCCTTCTAGCCTCCGCTAGTCAAAATTTTTGGCGTACTCACCAGTCGCCGC
CCCTCGCCTCTTGCCGTGCGCGCTTCAGCAAGCCGAGTCCTGCGTCGAGAGAGCTCCTCTGGTTTCCCTT
TCGCTTTCAAGTCCCTGTTCGGGCGCCACTGCTAGAGATTTTCCACACTGACTAAAAGGGTCTGAGGGAT
CTCTAGTTACCAGAGTCACACAACAGACGGGCACACACTACTTGAAGCACTCAAGGCAAGCTTTATTGAG
GCTTAAGCAGTGGGTTCCCTAGTTAGCCAGAGAGCTCCCAGGCTCAGATCTGGTCTAACCAGAGAGACCC
GTTTATGTATCGAGCTAGGCACTTAAATACAATATCTCTGCAATGCGGCAATTCAGTGGTTCGTCCAATC
CATGTCAGACCCGTCTGTTGCCTTCCTAATAAGGCACGATCGTACCACCTTACTTCCACCAATCGGCATG
CACGGTGCTTTTTCTCTCCTTGTAAGGCATGTTGCTAACTCATCGTTACCATGTTGCAAGACTACAAGAG
TATTGCATAAGACTACATTAAGCTTGCAGCTCCAGCTTTTGTTCCCTTTAGTGAGGGTTAATTGCGCGCT
TGGCGTAATCATGGTCATAGCTGTTTCCTGTGTGAAATTGTTATCCGCTCACAATTCCACACAACATACG
AGCCGGAAGCATAAAGTGTAAAGCCTGGGGTGCCTAATGAGTGAGCTAACTCACATTAATTGCGTTGCGC
TCACTGCCCGCTTTCCAGTCGGGAAACCTGTCGTGCCAGCTGCATTAATGAATCGGCCAACGCGCGGGGA
GAGGCGGTTTGCGTATTGGGCGCTCTTCCGCTTCCTCGCTCACTGACTCGCTGCGCTCGGTCGTTCGGCT
GCGGCGAGCGGTATCAGCTCACTCAAAGGCGGTAATACGGTTATCCACAGAATCAGGGGATAACGCAGGA
AAGAACATGTGAGCAAAAGGCCAGCAAAAGGCCAGGAACCGTAAAAAGGCCGCGTTGCTGGCGTTTTTCC
ATAGGCTCCGCCCCCCTGACGAGCATCACAAAAATCGACGCTCAAGTCAGAGGTGGCGAAACCCGACAGG
ACTATAAAGATACCAGGCGTTTCCCCCTGGAAGCTCCCTCGTGCGCTCTCCTGTTCCGACCCTGCCGCTT
ACCGGATACCTGTCCGCCTTTCTCCCTTCGGGAAGCGTGGCGCTTTCTCATAGCTCACGCTGTAGGTATC
TCAGTTCGGTGTAGGTCGTTCGCTCCAAGCTGGGCTGTGTGCACGAACCCCCCGTTCAGCCCGACCGCTG
CGCCTTATCCGGTAACTATCGTCTTGAGTCCAACCCGGTAAGACACGACTTATCGCCACTGGCAGCAGCC
ACTGGTAACAGGATTAGCAGAGCGAGGTATGTAGGCGGTGCTACAGAGTTCTTGAAGTGGTGGCCTAACT
ACGGCTACACTAGAAGAACAGTATTTGGTATCTGCGCTCTGCTGAAGCCAGTTACCTTCGGAAAAAGAGT
TGGTAGCTCTTGATCCGGCAAACAAACCACCGCTGGTAGCGGTGGTTTTTTTGTTTGCAAGCAGCAGATT
ACGCGCAGAAAAAAAGGATCTCAAGAAGATCCTTTGATCTTTTCTACGGGGTCTGACGCTCAGTGGAACG
AAAACTCACGTTAAGGGATTTTGGTCATGAGATTATCAAAAAGGATCTTCACCTAGATCCTTTTAAATTA
AAAATGAAGTTTTAAATCAATCTAAAGTATATATGAGTAAACTTGGTCTGACAGTTACCAATGCTTAATC
AGTGAGGCACCTATCTCAGCGATCTGTCTATTTCGTTCATCCATAGTTGCCTGACTCCCCGTCGTGTAGA
TAACTACGATACGGGAGGGCTTACCATCTGGCCCCAGTGCTGCAATGATACCGCGAGACCCACGCTCACC
GGCTCCAGATTTATCAGCAATAAACCAGCCAGCCGGAAGGGCCGAGCGCAGAAGTGGTCCTGCAACTTTA
TCCGCCTCCATCCAGTCTATTAATTGTTGCCGGGAAGCTAGAGTAAGTAGTTCGCCAGTTAATAGTTTGC
GCAACGTTGTTGCCATTGCTACAGGCATCGTGGTGTCACGCTCGTCGTTTGGTATGGCTTCATTCAGCTC
CGGTTCCCAACGATCAAGGCGAGTTACATGATCCCCCATGTTGTGCAAAAAAGCGGTTAGCTCCTTCGGT
CCTCCGATCGTTGTCAGAAGTAAGTTGGCCGCAGTGTTATCACTCATGGTTATGGCAGCACTGCATAATT
CTCTTACTGTCATGCCATCCGTAAGATGCTTTTCTGTGACTGGTGAGTACTCAACCAAGTCATTCTGAGA
ATAGTGTATGCGGCGACCGAGTTGCTCTTGCCCGGCGTCAATACGGGATAATACCGCGCCACATAGCAGA
ACTTTAAAAGTGCTCATCATTGGAAAACGTTCTTCGGGGCGAAAACTCTCAAGGATCTTACCGCTGTTGA
GATCCAGTTCGATGTAACCCACTCGTGCACCCAACTGATCTTCAGCATCTTTTACTTTCACCAGCGTTTC
TGGGTGAGCAAAAACAGGAAGGCAAAATGCCGCAAAAAAGGGAATAAGGGCGACACGGAAATGTTGAATA
CTCATACTCTTCCTTTTTCAATATTATTGAAGCATTTATCAGGGTTATTGTCTCATGAGCGGATACATAT
TTGAATGTATTTAGAAAAATAAACAAATAGGGGTTCCGCGCACATTTCCCCGAAAAGTGCCACCTAAATT
GTAAGCGTTAATATTTTGTTAAAATTCGCGTTAAATTTTTGTTAAATCAGCTCATTTTTTAACCAATAGG
CCGAAATCGGCAAAATCCCTTATAAATCAAAAGAATAGACCGAGATAGGGT
[37 nt withheld, positions 3342-3378]
AAAGAACGTGGACTCCAACGTCAAAGG
[49 nt withheld, positions 3406-3454]
T
[91 nt withheld, positions 3456-3546]
G
[124 nt withheld, positions 3548-3671]
CCCATTCGCCATTCAGGCTGCGCAACTGTTGGGAAGGGCGATCGGTGCGGGCCTCTTCGCTATTACGCCA
GCTGGCGAAAGGGGGATGTGCTGCAAGGCGATTAAGTTGGGTAACGCCAGGGTTTTCCCAGTCACGACGT
TGTAAAACGACGGCCAGTGAGCGCGCGTAATACGACTCACTATAGGGCGAATTGGGTACGTCCCTAGGCC
TCCAAAAAAGCCTCCTCACTACTTCTGGAATAGCTCAGAGGCCGAGGCGGCCTCGGCCTCTGCATAAATA
AAAAAAATTAGTCAGCCATGGGGCGGAGAATGGGCGGAACTGGGCGGAGTTAGGGGCGGGATGGGCGGAG
TTAGGGGCGGGATAGCTAGAGCCAGACATGATAAGATACATTGATGAGTTTGGACAAACCACAACTAGAA
TGCAGTGAAAAAAATGCTTTATTTGTGAAATTTGTGATGCTATTGCTTTATTTGTAACCATTATAAGCTG
CAATAAACAAGTTCCTCTCACTCTCTGATATTCATTTCTTTGCAAGTTATAAATACTGAATAATAAGATG
ACATGAACTACTATACGTACTGCTAGAGATTTTCCACACTGACTAAAAGGGTCTGAGGGATCTCTAGTTA
CCAGAGTCACACAACAGACGGGCACACACTACTTGAAGCACTCAAGGCAAGCTTTATTGAGGCTTAAGCA
GTGGGTTCCCTAGTTAGCCAGAGAGCTCCCAGGCTCAGATCTGGTCTAACCAGAGAGACCCAGTACAAGC
AAAAAGCAGATCTTGTCTTCGTTGGGAGTGAATTAGCCCTTCCAGTCCCCCCTTTTCTTTTAAAAAGTGG
CTAAGATCTACAGCTGCCTTGTAAGTCATTGGTCTTAAAGTCGACGCGGGGAGGCGGCCCAAAGGGAGAT
CCGACTCGTCTGAGGGCGAAGGCGAAGACGCGGAAGAGGCCGCAGAGCCGGCAGCAGGCCGCGGGAAGGA
AGGTCCGCTGGATTGAGGGCCGAAGGGACGTAGCAGAAGGACGTCCCGCGCAGAATCCAGGTGGCAACAC
AGGCGAGCAGCCAAGGAAAGGACGATGATTTCCCCGACAACACCACGGAATTGTCAGTGCCCAACAGCCG
AGCCCCTGTCCAGCAGCGGGCAAGGCAGGCGGCGATGAGTTCCGCCGTGGCAATAGGGAGGGGGAAAGCG
AAAGTCCCGGAAAGGAGCTGACAGGTGGTGGCAATGCCCCAACCAGTGGGGGTTGCGTCAGCAAACACAG
TGCACACCACGCCACGTTGCCTGACAACGGGCCACAACTCCTCATAAAGAGACAGCAACCAGGATTTATA
CAAGGAGGAGAAAATGAAAGCCATACGGGAAGCAATAGCATGATACAAAGGCATTAAAGCAGCGTATCCA
CATAGCGTAAAAGGAGCAACATAGTTAAGAATACCAGTCAATCTTTCACAAATTTTGTAATCCAGAGGTT
GATTGTCGACTTAACGCGCCACCGGTGATCACGTACGGGATCCCGGGCCCGCGGTACCGTCGACTGCAGA
ATTCTATTTCTTATTGGCAATCCTCCTTTTCCTCGTGGCCAACATGTCATAGAACGGGTCCCTACTGATG
CTTGCTTTGATGGACTTCATCCACTCCTCCTTTTCCTCCGGGCTGGGGGCAGAGATCCGGTACACAACGT
GGTTGCCCTCCACCACACGGCCATCGGCCTCCGTCTTGCAGGCCTTGATGACTTGACCTTTGTGACTGGG
GTTATACAGCTCAAAGCAGTTCGGCTTCCGGGGGTCCTCCACCTCCCTGATGCTGAGGTTCTCCAGGGGG
ATGATGCCCCTGGGCTCCTTGTCCGTGGTGTACTCAAAGTAGTAGAGGCAGTTATCTGTGAGGATGAACC
AGCGCCGTTTCCAGGTCTTCACACGACCCCCCAGCTTCAGCAGCCAGCCTTCTCGGTCTGGGTTGAAGAA
CGTGTGTGTCAGGTCATTTCCGTCGTCTTCTGGGATCTTAAACGGGGATCTGAGTCCGGACTTGTACAGC
TCGTCCATGCCCATCACATCGGTAAAGGCCTTTTGCCACTCCTTGAAGTTGAGCTCGGTCTTGGAGTGCT
TGAGCTCCGTCTTACGGAACACGTACATCGGCTGGTTCTTCAGATAGTTAGCCGCCATTGGCTTGGCAAA
GGTGTAGGTGGTCCGCGCAGTGCTCCGGTAGCGCTTGCCATTTCCAGTGGTGTAACTCCACTTAAAGGTA
CTGATGATGGTTTTGTCGTTGGGGTAAGTCTTCTTCGACCTGCACCAGTCCGCAGCGGTCAGCGAGTTGG
TCATCACAGGACCGTCAGCAGGGAAACCAGTCCCCTTCACCTGGGCCTCTCCTTTGATGTGGCTTCCCTC
GTAGGTGTAGCGGTAGTTAACAGTAAGGGAGGCACCATCTTCAAACTGCATTGTGCGATGGACTTGGTAG
CCGGAGCCATCTACCATGGCGGCCTGGAAAGGCGACATCCCGTCAGGGTAGGGCAGGTACTGATGGAAGC
CATACCCGATATGAGGGACCAGAATCCAGGGGGAGAACTGGAGGTCACCCTTGGTGGACTTCAGGTTTAA
CTCCTCATAACCATCATTTGGATTGCCGGTGCCCTGACCCACCATGTCAAAGTCCACACCGTTGATGGAG
CCAAAGATGTGTAACTCATGTGTCGCTGGGAGAGAGGCCATGTTATCCTCCTCGCCCTTGCTCACCATGG
TGGCGACCGGTAGCGCTAGCGGATCTGACGGTTCACTAAACCAGCTCTGCTTATATAGACCTCCCACCGT
ACACGCCTACCGCCCATTTGCGTCAATGGGGCGGAGTTGTTACGACATTTTGGAAAGTCCCGTTGATTTT
GGTGCCAAAACAAACTCCCATTGACGTCAATGGGGTGGAGACTTGGAAATCCCCGTGAGTCAAACCGCTA
TCCACGCCCATTGATGTACTGCCAAAACCGCATCACCATGGTAATAGCGATGACTAATACGTAGATGTAC
TGCCAAGTAGGAAAGTCCCATAAGGTCATGTACTGGGCATAATGCCAGGCGGGCCATTTACCGTCATTGA
CGTCAATAGGGGGCGTACTTGGCATATGATACACTTGATGTACTGCCAAGTGGGCAGTTTACCGTAAATA
CTCCACCCATTGACGTCAATGGAAAGTCCCTATTGGCGTTACTATGGGAACATACGTCATTATTGACGTC
AATGGGCGGGGGTCGTTGGGCGGTCAGCCAGGCGGGCCATTTACCGTAAGTTATGTAACGCGGAACTCCA
TATATGGGCTATGAACTAATGACCCCGTAATTGATTACTATTAATAACCCCGGGCCCCCTCGAGCCGGCG
CCAAAGTGGATCTCTGCTGTCCCTGTAATAAACCCGAAAATTTTGAATTTTTGTAATTTGTTTTTGTAAT
TCTTTAGTTTGTATGTCTGTTGCTATTATGTCTACTATTCTTTCCCCTGCACTGTACCCCCCAATCCCCC
CTTTTCTTTTAAAATTGTGGATGAATACTGCCATTTGTCTCAAGATCTAGAATTCTTACTACTGCAGCTG
CAGGCCCTCCCACACATAACCAGAGGGCAGCAATTCACGAATCCCAACTGCCGTCGGCTGTCCATCACTG
TCCTTCACTATGGCTTTGATCCCAGGATGCAGATCGAGAAGCACCTGTCGGCACCGTCCGCAGGGGCTCA
AGATGCCCCTGTTCTCATTTCCGATCGCGACGATACAAGTCAGGTTGCCAGCTGCCGCAGCAGCAGCAGT
GCCCAGCACCACGAGTTCTGCACAAGGTCCCCCAGTAAAATGATATACATTGACACCAGTGAAGATGCGG
CCGTCGCTAGAGAGAGCTGCGCTGGCGACGCTGTAGTCTTCAGAGATGGGGATGCTGTTGATTGTAGCCG
TTGCTCTTTCAATGAGGGTGGATTCTTCTTGAGACAAAGGCTTGGCCATGGTGGTACCCCCTGGGGAGAG
AGGTCGGTGATTCGGTCAACGAGGGAGCCGACTGCCGACGTGCGCTCCGGAGGCTTGCAGAATGCGGAAC
ACCGCGCGGGCAGGAACAGGGCCCACACTACCGCCCCACACCCCGCCTCCCGCACCGCCCCTTCCCGGCC
GCTGCTCTCGGCGCGCCCTGCTGAGCAGCCGCTATTGGCCACAGCCCATCGCGGTCGGCGCGCTGCCATT
GCTCCCTGGCGCTGTCCGTCTGCGAGGGTACTAGTGAGACGTGCGGCTTCCGTTTGTCACGTCCGGCACG
CCGCGAACCGCAAGGAACCTTCCCGACTTAGGGGCGGAGCAGGAAGCGTCGCCGGGGGGCCCACAAGGGT
AGCGGCGAAGATCCGGGTGACGCTGCGAACGGACGTGAAGAATGTGCGAGACCCAGGGTCGGCGCCGCTG
CGTTTCCCGGAACCACGCCCAGAGCAGCCGCGTCCCTGCGCAAACCCAGGGCTGCCTTGGAAAAGGCGCA
AGGGTCCCCTCGGGGTTGGGAGGTGGGTCTGAAACGATAATGGTGAATATCCCTGCCTAACTCTATTCAC
TATAGAAAGTACAGCAAAAACTATTCTTAAACCTACCAAGCCTCCTACTATCATTATGAATAATTTTATA
TACCACAGCCAATTTGTTATGTTAAACCAATTCCACAAACTTGCCCATTTATCTAATTCCAATAATTCTT
GTTCATTCTTTTCTTGCTGGTTTTGCGATTCTTCAATTAAGGAGTGTATTAAGCTTGTGTAATTGTTAAT
TTCTCTGTCCCACTCCATCCAGGTCGTGTGATTCCAAATCTGTTCCAGAGATTTATTACTCCAACTAGCA
TTCCAAGGCACAGCAGTGGTGCAAATGAGTTTTCCAGAGCAACCCCAAATCCCCAGGAGCTGTTGATCCT
TTAGGTATCTTTCCACAGCCAGGATTCTTGCCTGGAGCTGCTTGATGCCCCAGACTGTGAGTTGCAACAG
ATGCTGTTGCGCCTCAATAGCCCTCAGCAAATTGTTCTGCTGCTGCACTATACCAGACAATAATTGTCTG
GCCTGTACCGTCAGCGTCATTGACGCTGCGCCCATAGTGCTTCCTGCTGCTCCCAAGAACCCAAGGAACA
AAGCTCCTATTCCCACTGCTCTTTTTTCTCTCTGCACCACTCTTCTCTTTGCCTTGGTGGGTGCTACTCC
TAATGGTTCAATT
Features (pLannotate 1.2.2; 30 found; start..end, strand, type, name):
     71..434     -  CDS            HIV-1 gag (fragment): gag protein from human immunodeficiency virus 1; gag
    418..543     -  misc_feature   HIV-1 Ψ: packaging signal of human immunodeficiency virus type 1
    590..770     -  LTR            5' LTR (truncated): truncated 5' long terminal repeat (LTR) from HIV-1
    771..997     -  promoter       RSV promoter: Rous sarcoma virus enhancer/promoter
   1025..1043    -  promoter       T3 promoter: promoter for bacteriophage T3 RNA polymerase
   1088..1104    -  protein_bind   lac operator: The lac repressor binds to the lac operator to inhibit transcription in E. coli. This inhibition can be relieved by adding lactose or isopropyl-β-D-thiogalactopyranoside (IPTG). lac repressor encoded by lacI
   1112..1142    -  promoter       lac promoter: promoter for the E. coli lac operon
   1157..1178    -  protein_bind   CAP binding site: CAP binding activates transcription in the presence of cAMP. E. coli catabolite activator protein
   1191..1283    -  CDS            lacI (fragment): lac repressor; lacI; The lac repressor binds to the lac operator to inhibit transcription in E. coli. This inhibition can be relieved by adding lactose or isopropyl-β-D-thiogalactopyranoside (IPTG).
   1466..2054    -  rep_origin     ori: high-copy-number ColE1/pMB1/pBR322/pUC origin of replication
   2225..3085    -  CDS            AmpR: β-lactamase; bla; confers resistance to ampicillin, carbenicillin, and related antibiotics
   3086..3190    -  promoter       AmpR promoter: bla
   3243..3671    -  rep_origin     f1 ori (sequence partly withheld): f1 bacteriophage origin of replication; arrow indicates direction of (+) strand synthesis
   3676..3831    -  CDS            lacZα (fragment): LacZα fragment of β-galactosidase; lacZ fragment
   3839..3857    +  promoter       T7 promoter: promoter for bacteriophage T7 RNA polymerase
   3878..4013    -  rep_origin     SV40 ori: SV40 origin of replication
   4053..4174    -  polyA_signal   SV40 poly(A) signal: SV40 polyadenylation signal
   4252..4485    -  LTR            3' LTR (ΔU3): self-inactivating 3' long terminal repeat (LTR) from HIV-1
   4487..4506    -  misc_feature   cPPT/CTS (fragment): central polypurine tract and central termination sequence of HIV-1
   4557..5145    -  misc_feature   WPRE: woodchuck hepatitis virus posttranscriptional regulatory element
   5179..5215    -  misc_feature   MCS (fragment): multiple cloning site
   5218..5700    -  CDS            Cyth3 (fragment): CYH3_MOUSE - Also known as Grp1, Pscd3. Experimental evidence at protein level: Swiss-Prot protein existence level 1. Promotes guanine-nucleotide exchange on ARF1. Promotes the activation of ARF factors through replacement of GDP with GTP (PubMed:18042453). Plays a role in the epithelial polarization (PubMed:20080746). From Mus musculus (Mouse).
   5692..6399    -  CDS            mNeonGreen: mNeonGreen is a basic (constitutively fluorescent) green/yellow fluorescent protein published in 2013, derived from Branchiostoma lanceolatum. It is reported to be a very rapidly-maturing monomer with moderate acid sensitivity.
   6444..6647    -  promoter       CMV promoter: human cytomegalovirus (CMV) immediate early promoter
   6648..6951    -  enhancer       CMV enhancer: human cytomegalovirus immediate early enhancer
   7068..7185    -  misc_feature   cPPT/CTS: central polypurine tract and central termination sequence of HIV-1
   7245..7640    -  CDS            BSD: blasticidin S deaminase; Aspergillus terreus BSD; confers resistance to blasticidin
   7652..8152    -  promoter       hPGK promoter: human phosphoglycerate kinase 1 promoter
   8153..8179    -  CDS            Rev (fragment): human immunodeficiency virus 1 (HIV-1) Rev protein; rev; enhances nuclear export of unspliced and incompletely spliced viral mRNAs
   8556..8789    -  misc_feature   RRE: The Rev response element (RRE) of HIV-1 allows for Rev-dependent mRNA export from the nucleus to the cytoplasm.
