[The description below was written by a language model from this plasmid's Addgene catalogue record and pLannotate feature annotations shown in this document.]
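Description:
mNG-PH-CYTH3-2G is a lentiviral transfer plasmid built on the pLX303 mNG backbone for expressing a fluorescent phosphatidylinositol (3,4,5)-trisphosphate (PIP3) reporter in mammalian cells. It is propagated in E. coli through a high-copy ColE1/pUC-type origin with ampicillin selection (AmpR); an f1 origin and remnants of a lac/lacZα cloning region are also present in the bacterial portion. The viral portion has a third-generation, self-inactivating layout: an RSV promoter drives a truncated HIV-1 5' LTR, followed by the Ψ packaging signal with a gag fragment, the Rev response element, a cPPT/CTS, WPRE and a ΔU3 3' LTR, with an SV40 polyadenylation signal and SV40 origin downstream. These elements allow the genomic RNA to be packaged when helper functions are supplied in trans, while the integrated provirus lacks LTR promoter activity.

Two expression units sit between the LTRs. A human PGK promoter drives blasticidin S deaminase, allowing blasticidin selection of transduced cells. Downstream, the CMV enhancer/promoter drives mNeonGreen fused at its C-terminus to a fragment annotated as mouse Cyth3 (also known as Grp1). The construct name indicates this is the pleckstrin homology (PH) domain in its "2G" form, although the catalogue lists the insert species only as "Other" and does not define the variant. Recruitment of the green fusion to membranes serves as a live-cell readout of PIP3 localisation. The associated study concerns PTEN deficiency and ARF GTPase signalling in ovarian cancer invasion, a context in which monitoring PIP3 distribution is relevant.
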