Addgene plasmid #233261: mNG-PH-CYTH3-2G
Purpose: Expression of mNeonGreen-tagged PIP3 reporter
Depositing lab: David Bryant. Depositing organization: University of Glasgow. Publication: PTEN deficiency exposes a requirement for an ARF GTPase module for integrin-dependent invasion in ovarian cancer. Nikolatou K, Sandilands E, Roman-Fernandez A, Cumming EM, Freckmann E, Lilla S, Buetow L, McGarry L, Neilson M, Shaw R, Strachan D, Miller C, Huang DT, McNeish IA, Norman JC, Zanivan S, Bryant DM. EMBO J. 2023 Sep 18;42(18):e113987. doi: 10.15252/embj.2023113987. Epub 2023 Aug 14. PubMed 37577760.
Backbone
  Vector backbone: pLX303 mNG
  Vector type: Lentiviral
Growth in bacteria
  Bacterial resistance: Ampicillin, 100 μg/mL
  Growth temperature: 37°C
  Growth strain: NEB Stable
  Copy number: High Copy
Gene/Insert
  Gene/Insert name: PIP3 reporter
  Species: Other
  Cloning method: Restriction Enzyme; 5′ cloning site Unknown (unknown if destroyed)
Terms and licenses: Academic/Nonprofit Terms; Industry Terms: Not Available to Industry
How to cite: mNG-PH-CYTH3-2G was a gift from David Bryant (Addgene plasmid # 233261 ; http://n2t.net/addgene:233261 ; RRID:Addgene_233261)
